>Addgene plasmid #132193 | pDONR221_SLC5A1 | addgene full sequence | sequence record 261162 | Addgene NGS Result
CTTTCCTGCGTTATCCCCTGATTCTGTGGATAACCGTATTACCGCCTTTGAGTGAGCTGATACCGCTCGC
CGCAGCCGAACGACCGAGCGCAGCGAGTCAGTGAGCGAGGAAGCGGAAGAGCGCCCAATACGCAAACCGC
CTCTCCCCGCGCGTTGGCCGATTCATTAATGCAGCTGGCACGACAGGTTTCCCGACTGGAAAGCGGGCAG
TGAGCGCAACGCAATTAATACGCGTACCGCTAGCCAGGAAGAGTTTGTAGAAACGCAAAAAGGCCATCCG
TCAGGATGGCCTTCTGCTTAGTTTGATGCCTGGCAGTTTATGGCGGGCGTCCTGCCCGCCACCCTCCGGG
CCGTTGCTTCACAACGTTCAAATCCGCTCCCGGCGGATTTGTCCTACTCAGGAGAGCGTTCACCGACAAA
CAACAGATAAAACGAAAGGCCCAGTCTTCCGACTGAGCCTTTCGTTTTATTTGATGCCTGGCAGTTCCCT
ACTCTCGCGTTAACGCTAGCATGGATGTTTTCCCAGTCACGACGTTGTAAAACGACGGCCAGTCTTAAGC
TCGGGCCCCAAATAATGATTTTATTTTGACTGATAGTGACCTGTTCGTTGCAACACATTGATGAGCAATG
CTTTTTTATAATGCCAACTTTGTACAAAAAAGCAGGCTCCACCATGGACAGCTCCACCTGGTCTCCTAAG
ACCACAGCCGTGACCCGCCCAGTGGAGACACACGAGCTGATCCGGAACGCCGCCGATATCAGCATCATCG
TGATCTACTTCGTGGTGGTCATGGCAGTGGGACTGTGGGCCATGTTTTCTACCAATAGAGGCACAGTGGG
CGGCTTCTTTCTGGCAGGCAGGAGCATGGTGTGGTGGCCAATCGGAGCAAGCCTGTTCGCCTCCAACATC
GGATCTGGACACTTTGTGGGACTGGCAGGAACCGGAGCAGCATCCGGCATCGCCATCGGCGGCTTCGAGT
GGAATGCACTGGTGCTGGTGGTGGTGCTGGGATGGCTGTTTGTGCCAATCTACATCAAGGCCGGCGTGGT
GACCATGCCCGAGTATCTGAGGAAGCGGTTCGGAGGACAGAGGATCCAGGTGTACCTGAGCCTGCTGTCC
CTGCTGCTGTATATCTTTACAAAGATCTCTGCCGACATCTTCAGCGGCGCCATCTTTATCAACCTGGCCC
TGGGCCTGAATCTGTACCTGGCCATCTTCCTGCTGCTGGCCATCACCGCCCTGTACACCATCACAGGCGG
CCTGGCCGCCGTGATCTATACCGACACACTGCAGACCGTGATCATGCTGGTGGGCTCCCTGATCCTGACA
GGCTTCGCCTTTCACGAAGTGGGCGGCTACGATGCCTTCATGGAGAAGTATATGAAGGCCATCCCCACAA
TCGTGTCCGACGGCAACACCACATTTCAGGAGAAGTGCTACACCCCTAGAGCCGATTCTTTCCACATCTT
TAGGGACCCACTGACAGGCGATCTGCCATGGCCCGGCTTCATCTTTGGCATGTCTATCCTGACCCTGTGG
TATTGGTGCACAGATCAGGTCATCGTGCAGAGATGTCTGTCCGCCAAGAATATGTCTCACGTGAAGGGCG
GCTGCATCCTGTGCGGCTACCTGAAGCTGATGCCAATGTTCATCATGGTCATGCCCGGCATGATCAGCAG
GATCCTGTATACCGAGAAGATCGCCTGCGTGGTGCCTTCCGAGTGCGAGAAGTACTGTGGCACCAAAGTG
GGCTGTACAAACATCGCCTATCCCACCCTGGTGGTGGAGCTGATGCCTAATGGCCTGCGCGGCCTGATGC
TGAGCGTGATGCTGGCCTCCCTGATGTCTAGCCTGACATCCATCTTCAACTCCGCCTCTACCCTGTTTAC
AATGGACATCTACGCCAAGGTGCGGAAGAGAGCCAGCGAGAAGGAGCTGATGATCGCCGGCCGGCTGTTC
ATCCTGGTGCTGATCGGCATCTCCATCGCCTGGGTGCCTATCGTGCAGTCTGCCCAGAGCGGCCAGCTGT
TTGATTACATCCAGTCCATCACCTCTTATCTGGGACCACCTATCGCAGCCGTGTTCCTGCTGGCCATCTT
TTGGAAGAGGGTGAACGAGCCAGGAGCATTCTGGGGACTGATCCTGGGACTGCTGATCGGCATCAGCCGG
ATGATCACCGAGTTTGCCTATGGCACAGGCTCTTGCATGGAGCCCAGCAATTGCCCTACAATCATCTGTG
GCGTGCACTACCTGTATTTCGCCATCATCCTGTTCGCCATCTCCTTTATCACCATCGTGGTCATCTCTCT
GCTGACAAAGCCTATCCCAGACGTGCACCTGTACAGGCTGTGCTGGAGCCTGCGCAACTCCAAGGAGGAG
CGGATCGACCTGGATGCCGAGGAGGAGAATATCCAGGAGGGCCCCAAGGAGACCATCGAGATCGAGACAC
AGGTGCCTGAGAAGAAGAAGGGCATCTTCCGGAGAGCCTATGACCTGTTTTGCGGACTGGAGCAGCACGG
AGCACCAAAGATGACCGAGGAGGAGGAGAAGGCCATGAAGATGAAGATGACCGATACAAGCGAGAAGCCC
CTGTGGAGAACCGTGCTGAACGTGAATGGCATCATCCTGGTGACAGTGGCCGTGTTCTGTCACGCCTACT
TTGCCGACCCAGCTTTCTTGTACAAAGTTGGCATTATAAGAAAGCATTGCTTATCAATTTGTTGCAACGA
ACAGGTCACTATCAGTCAAAATAAAATCATTATTTGCCATCCAGCTGATATCCCCTATAGTGAGTCGTAT
TACATGGTCATAGCTGTTTCCTGGCAGCTCTGGCCCGTGTCTCAAAATCTCTGATGTTACATTGCACAAG
ATAAAAATATATCATCATGAACAATAAAACTGTCTGCTTACATAAACAGTAATACAAGGGGTGTTATGAG
CCATATTCAACGGGAAACGTCGAGGCCGCGATTAAATTCCAACATGGATGCTGATTTATATGGGTATAAA
TGGGCTCGCGATAATGTCGGGCAATCAGGTGCGACAATCTATCGCTTGTATGGGAAGCCCGATGCGCCAG
AGTTGTTTCTGAAACATGGCAAAGGTAGCGTTGCCAATGATGTTACAGATGAGATGGTCAGACTAAACTG
GCTGACGGAATTTATGCCTCTTCCGACCATCAAGCATTTTATCCGTACTCCTGATGATGCATGGTTACTC
ACCACTGCGATCCCCGGAAAAACAGCATTCCAGGTATTAGAAGAATATCCTGATTCAGGTGAAAATATTG
TTGATGCGCTGGCAGTGTTCCTGCGCCGGTTGCATTCGATTCCTGTTTGTAATTGTCCTTTTAACAGCGA
TCGCGTATTTCGTCTCGCTCAGGCGCAATCACGAATGAATAACGGTTTGGTTGATGCGAGTGATTTTGAT
GACGAGCGTAATGGCTGGCCTGTTGAACAAGTCTGGAAAGAAATGCATAAACTTTTGCCATTCTCACCGG
ATTCAGTCGTCACTCATGGTGATTTCTCACTTGATAACCTTATTTTTGACGAGGGGAAATTAATAGGTTG
TATTGATGTTGGACGAGTCGGAATCGCAGACCGATACCAGGATCTTGCCATCCTATGGAACTGCCTCGGT
GAGTTTTCTCCTTCATTACAGAAACGGCTTTTTCAAAAATATGGTATTGATAATCCTGATATGAATAAAT
TGCAGTTTCATTTGATGCTCGATGAGTTTTTCTAATCAGAATTGGTTAATTGGTTGTAACACTGGCAGAG
CATTACGCTGACTTGACGGGACGGCGCAAGCTCATGACCAAAATCCCTTAACGTGAGTTACGCGTCGTTC
CACTGAGCGTCAGACCCCGTAGAAAAGATCAAAGGATCTTCTTGAGATCCTTTTTTTCTGCGCGTAATCT
GCTGCTTGCAAACAAAAAAACCACCGCTACCAGCGGTGGTTTGTTTGCCGGATCAAGAGCTACCAACTCT
TTTTCCGAAGGTAACTGGCTTCAGCAGAGCGCAGATACCAAATACTGTTCTTCTAGTGTAGCCGTAGTTA
GGCCACCACTTCAAGAACTCTGTAGCACCGCCTACATACCTCGCTCTGCTAATCCTGTTACCAGTGGCTG
CTGCCAGTGGCGATAAGTCGTGTCTTACCGGGTTGGACTCAAGACGATAGTTACCGGATAAGGCGCAGCG
GTCGGGCTGAACGGGGGGTTCGTGCACACAGCCCAGCTTGGAGCGAACGACCTACACCGAACTGAGATAC
CTACAGCGTGAGCTATGAGAAAGCGCCACGCTTCCCGAAGGGAGAAAGGCGGACAGGTATCCGGTAAGCG
GCAGGGTCGGAACAGGAGAGCGCACGAGGGAGCTTCCAGGGGGAAACGCCTGGTATCTTTATAGTCCTGT
CGGGTTTCGCCACCTCTGACTTGAGCGTCGATTTTTGTGATGCTCGTCAGGGGGGCGGAGCCTATGGAAA
AACGCCAGCAACGCGGCCTTTTTACGGTTCCTGGCCTTTTGCTGGCCTTTTGCTCACATGTT
Features (pLannotate 1.2.2; 10 found; start..end, strand, type, name):
    121..213     +  CDS            lacI (fragment): lac repressor; lacI; The lac repressor binds to the lac operator to inhibit transcription in E. coli. This inhibition can be relieved by adding lactose or isopropyl-β-D-thiogalactopyranoside (IPTG).
    268..295     -  terminator     rrnB T2 terminator: transcription terminator T2 from the E. coli rrnB gene
    427..470     +  terminator     rrnB T1 terminator: Escherichia coli rrnB; transcription terminator T1 from the E. coli rrnB gene
    517..553     -  CDS            lacZα (fragment): LacZα fragment of β-galactosidase; lacZ fragment
    569..668     +  protein_bind   attL1: mutant version of attL; recombination site for the Gateway® LR reaction LR Clonase™
    674..2665    +  CDS            SLC5A1: SC5A1_HUMAN - Also known as NAGT, SGLT1. Experimental evidence at protein level: Swiss-Prot protein existence level 1. Actively transports glucose into cells by Na(+) cotransport with a Na(+) to glucose coupling ratio of 2:1. Efficient substrate transport in mammalian kidney is provided by the concerted action of a low affinity high capacity and a high affinity low capacity Na(+)/glucose cotransporter arranged in series along kidney proximal tubules. From Homo sapiens (Human).
   2667..2766    -  protein_bind   attL2: mutant version of attL; recombination site for the Gateway® LR reaction LR Clonase™
   2784..2802    -  promoter       T7 promoter: promoter for bacteriophage T7 RNA polymerase
   2936..3745    +  CDS            KanR: aminoglycoside phosphotransferase; aph(3')-Ia; confers resistance to kanamycin in bacteria or G418 (Geneticin®) in eukaryotes
   3892..4480    +  rep_origin     ori: high-copy-number ColE1/pMB1/pBR322/pUC origin of replication
