[The description below was written by a language model from this plasmid's Addgene catalogue record and pLannotate feature annotations shown in this document.]
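Description:
pDONR221_SLC5A1 is a Gateway entry clone built on the pDONR221 backbone, carrying a codon-optimized open reading frame for human SLC5A1 (also known as SGLT1 or NAGT), the sodium/glucose cotransporter that moves glucose into cells coupled to sodium influx. The sequenced plasmid is about 4.5 kb, with an insert of roughly 2 kb. It is maintained in E. coli through a high-copy ColE1/pUC-type origin and selected with kanamycin via an aminoglycoside phosphotransferase (KanR) gene. Although catalogued under mammalian expression, the annotated features show no eukaryotic promoter or polyadenylation signal, so the plasmid serves as a shuttle for the ORF rather than as an expression vector in its own right.

The SLC5A1 coding sequence sits directly between attL1 and attL2 recombination sites, which allow directional, in-frame transfer into any attR-containing destination vector by an LR Clonase reaction. Upstream of attL1 lie the rrnB T1 and T2 transcription terminators, which insulate the insert from read-through transcription in bacteria. A T7 promoter lies just beyond attL2, oriented back towards the insert. Small lacI and lacZα fragments are backbone remnants with no evident functional role. M13 forward and reverse priming sites flank the cassette for sequence verification. The record does not indicate any epitope tag or reporter fused to the ORF, nor whether a stop codon is retained. The plasmid belongs to a large consortium collection of solute carrier entry clones, intended for subcloning transporter ORFs into custom expression vectors for functional and drug-discovery studies.
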