Addgene plasmid #132193: pDONR221_SLC5A1
Purpose: Gateway entry clone with codon-optimized ORF sequence for subcloning into custom expression vectors
Depositing lab: RESOLUTE Consortium & Giulio Superti-Furga. Depositing organization: CeMM Research Center for Molecular Medicine. Publication: The RESOLUTE consortium: unlocking SLC transporters for drug discovery. Superti-Furga G, Lackner D, Wiedmer T, Ingles-Prieto A, Barbosa B, Girardi E, Goldmann U, Gurtl B, Klavins K, Klimek C, Lindinger S, Lineiro-Retes E, Muller AC, Onstein S, Redinger G, Reil D, Sedlyarov V, Wolf G, Crawford M, Everley R, ... Steppan CM. Nat Rev Drug Discov. 2020 Jul;19(7):429-430. doi: 10.1038/d41573-020-00056-6. PubMed 32265506.
Backbone
  Vector backbone: pDONR221
  Backbone manufacturer: Thermo Fisher Scientific
  Backbone size w/o insert (bp): 2550
  Vector type: Mammalian Expression
Growth in bacteria
  Bacterial resistance: Kanamycin, 50 μg/mL
  Growth temperature: 37°C
  Growth strain: Stbl3
  Copy number: High Copy
Gene/Insert
  Gene/Insert name: SLC5A1 (alt name: D22S675, NAGT, SGLT1)
  Species: H. sapiens (human)
  Insert size (bp): 1992
  Entrez Gene: SLC5A1 (a.k.a. D22S675, NAGT, SGLT-1, SGLT1)
  Cloning method: Gateway Cloning
  Sequencing primers: 5′ M13-fwd; 3′ M13-rev
Terms and licenses: Academic/Nonprofit Terms; Industry Terms
Depositor comments: For more information on the full Resolute plasmid collection, please see www.addgene.org/depositor-collections/re-solute/. Please provide your feedback on this plasmid to the RESOLUTE consortium by filling out their RESOLUTE repository feedback form: https://forms.office.com/Pages/ResponsePage.aspx?id=0e05yklzmkS7rjFGQL4N7z4feCLQvEJAmVcOCM_u885UN1JJRko0Ukg4TVQwNTZLOUxPQVJWT1NHUCQlQCN0PWcu
How to cite: pDONR221_SLC5A1 was a gift from RESOLUTE Consortium & Giulio Superti-Furga (Addgene plasmid # 132193 ; http://n2t.net/addgene:132193 ; RRID:Addgene_132193)
