>Addgene plasmid #132193 | pDONR221_SLC5A1 | depositor partial sequence | sequence record 253786 | Codon-optimized ORF of SLC5A1
ATGGACAGCTCCACCTGGTCTCCTAAGACCACAGCCGTGACCCGCCCAGTGGAGACACACGAGCTGATCC
GGAACGCCGCCGATATCAGCATCATCGTGATCTACTTCGTGGTGGTCATGGCAGTGGGACTGTGGGCCAT
GTTTTCTACCAATAGAGGCACAGTGGGCGGCTTCTTTCTGGCAGGCAGGAGCATGGTGTGGTGGCCAATC
GGAGCAAGCCTGTTCGCCTCCAACATCGGATCTGGACACTTTGTGGGACTGGCAGGAACCGGAGCAGCAT
CCGGCATCGCCATCGGCGGCTTCGAGTGGAATGCACTGGTGCTGGTGGTGGTGCTGGGATGGCTGTTTGT
GCCAATCTACATCAAGGCCGGCGTGGTGACCATGCCCGAGTATCTGAGGAAGCGGTTCGGAGGACAGAGG
ATCCAGGTGTACCTGAGCCTGCTGTCCCTGCTGCTGTATATCTTTACAAAGATCTCTGCCGACATCTTCA
GCGGCGCCATCTTTATCAACCTGGCCCTGGGCCTGAATCTGTACCTGGCCATCTTCCTGCTGCTGGCCAT
CACCGCCCTGTACACCATCACAGGCGGCCTGGCCGCCGTGATCTATACCGACACACTGCAGACCGTGATC
ATGCTGGTGGGCTCCCTGATCCTGACAGGCTTCGCCTTTCACGAAGTGGGCGGCTACGATGCCTTCATGG
AGAAGTATATGAAGGCCATCCCCACAATCGTGTCCGACGGCAACACCACATTTCAGGAGAAGTGCTACAC
CCCTAGAGCCGATTCTTTCCACATCTTTAGGGACCCACTGACAGGCGATCTGCCATGGCCCGGCTTCATC
TTTGGCATGTCTATCCTGACCCTGTGGTATTGGTGCACAGATCAGGTCATCGTGCAGAGATGTCTGTCCG
CCAAGAATATGTCTCACGTGAAGGGCGGCTGCATCCTGTGCGGCTACCTGAAGCTGATGCCAATGTTCAT
CATGGTCATGCCCGGCATGATCAGCAGGATCCTGTATACCGAGAAGATCGCCTGCGTGGTGCCTTCCGAG
TGCGAGAAGTACTGTGGCACCAAAGTGGGCTGTACAAACATCGCCTATCCCACCCTGGTGGTGGAGCTGA
TGCCTAATGGCCTGCGCGGCCTGATGCTGAGCGTGATGCTGGCCTCCCTGATGTCTAGCCTGACATCCAT
CTTCAACTCCGCCTCTACCCTGTTTACAATGGACATCTACGCCAAGGTGCGGAAGAGAGCCAGCGAGAAG
GAGCTGATGATCGCCGGCCGGCTGTTCATCCTGGTGCTGATCGGCATCTCCATCGCCTGGGTGCCTATCG
TGCAGTCTGCCCAGAGCGGCCAGCTGTTTGATTACATCCAGTCCATCACCTCTTATCTGGGACCACCTAT
CGCAGCCGTGTTCCTGCTGGCCATCTTTTGGAAGAGGGTGAACGAGCCAGGAGCATTCTGGGGACTGATC
CTGGGACTGCTGATCGGCATCAGCCGGATGATCACCGAGTTTGCCTATGGCACAGGCTCTTGCATGGAGC
CCAGCAATTGCCCTACAATCATCTGTGGCGTGCACTACCTGTATTTCGCCATCATCCTGTTCGCCATCTC
CTTTATCACCATCGTGGTCATCTCTCTGCTGACAAAGCCTATCCCAGACGTGCACCTGTACAGGCTGTGC
TGGAGCCTGCGCAACTCCAAGGAGGAGCGGATCGACCTGGATGCCGAGGAGGAGAATATCCAGGAGGGCC
CCAAGGAGACCATCGAGATCGAGACACAGGTGCCTGAGAAGAAGAAGGGCATCTTCCGGAGAGCCTATGA
CCTGTTTTGCGGACTGGAGCAGCACGGAGCACCAAAGATGACCGAGGAGGAGGAGAAGGCCATGAAGATG
AAGATGACCGATACAAGCGAGAAGCCCCTGTGGAGAACCGTGCTGAACGTGAATGGCATCATCCTGGTGA
CAGTGGCCGTGTTCTGTCACGCCTACTTTGCC
